Addgene plasmid #195160: siRNA-resistant ABHD16A-mNG
Purpose: mammalian expression of siRNA-resistant ABHD16A tagged with mNeonGreen
Depositing lab: Gia Voeltz. Depositing organization: University of Colorado, Boulder. Publication: An ER phospholipid hydrolase drives ER-associated mitochondrial constriction for fission and fusion. Nguyen TT, Voeltz GK. Elife. 2022 Nov 30;11:e84279. doi: 10.7554/eLife.84279. PubMed 36448541.
Backbone
  Vector backbone: ABHD16A-mNG
  Vector type: Mammalian Expression
Growth in bacteria
  Bacterial resistance: Kanamycin, 50 μg/mL
  Growth temperature: 37°C
  Growth strain: DH5alpha
  Copy number: High Copy
Gene/Insert
  Gene/Insert name: ABHD16A (alt names: Phosphatidylserine lipase ABHD16A, isoform 1; BAT5)
  Species: H. sapiens (human)
  Insert size (bp): 1674
  Mutation: Wobble mutations for siRNA resistance from L90 to P95
  Entrez Gene: ABHD16A (a.k.a. BAT5, D6S82E, NG26, PP199, SPG86, hBAT5)
  Promoter: CMV
  Tag / fusion protein: mNeonGreen (C terminal on backbone)
  Cloning method: Ligation Independent Cloning
Terms and licenses: Academic/Nonprofit Terms; Industry Terms: Not Available to Industry
How to cite: siRNA-resistant ABHD16A-mNG was a gift from Gia Voeltz (Addgene plasmid # 195160 ; http://n2t.net/addgene:195160 ; RRID:Addgene_195160)
