[The description below was written by a language model from this plasmid's Addgene catalogue record and pLannotate feature annotations shown in this document.]
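Description:
siRNA-resistant ABHD16A-mNG is a 6,376-nt mammalian expression plasmid that produces human ABHD16A (also called BAT5, a phosphatidylserine lipase; isoform 1) fused at its C terminus to the green/yellow fluorescent protein mNeonGreen. It was derived from a parental ABHD16A-mNG plasmid. The layout of the annotated features resembles a standard N1-type fluorescent protein fusion vector, although the record does not name the original commercial backbone. The plasmid replicates in E. coli from a high-copy ColE1/pUC-type origin and also carries an f1 phage origin. A single NeoR/KanR (Tn5 aminoglycoside phosphotransferase) gene sits downstream of tandem bacterial (bla-type) and SV40 early promoters and ends in an HSV TK polyadenylation signal. It therefore provides kanamycin selection in bacteria and can support G418 selection in mammalian cells.

The expression cassette uses the human CMV immediate-early enhancer and promoter. This drives the 1,674-bp ABHD16A open reading frame, which is flanked by remnants of the multiple cloning site. A short linker region joins it to the mNeonGreen coding sequence, and an SV40 poly(A) signal terminates the transcript. The small large T antigen, ble and bGH fragments in the feature table are most likely automated-annotation matches to backbone sequence rather than functional elements. The defining modification is a set of silent wobble mutations across codons L90 to P95, which leave the protein sequence unchanged but make the transcript resistant to the corresponding siRNA. The construct therefore suits knockdown-and-rescue experiments, in which endogenous ABHD16A is depleted and the tagged protein is re-expressed and imaged. The associated publication studied an ER phospholipid hydrolase in ER-associated mitochondrial constriction, fission and fusion.
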