Features (pLannotate 1.2.2; 17 found; start..end, strand, type, name):
     61..364     +  enhancer       CMV enhancer: human cytomegalovirus immediate early enhancer
    437..454     -  promoter       CMV promoter (fragment): human cytomegalovirus (CMV) immediate early promoter
    517..568     +  promoter       CMVd2 promoter: truncated human cytomegalovirus (CMV) immediate early promoter that yields moderately reduced expression relative to the full-length promoter
    591..627     +  misc_feature   MCS (fragment): multiple cloning site
    628..2301    +  CDS            ABHD16A: ABHGA_HUMAN - Also known as BAT5 From Homo sapiens (Human).
   2302..2324    +  misc_feature   MCS (fragment): multiple cloning site
   2332..3039    +  CDS            mNeonGreen: mNeonGreen is a basic (constitutively fluorescent) green/yellow fluorescent protein published in 2013, derived from Branchiostoma lanceolatum. It is reported to be a very rapidly-maturing monomer with moderate acid sensitivity.
   3058..3141    +  CDS            large T antigen (fragment): large T antigen from SV40 (simian virus 40)
   3164..3285    +  polyA_signal   SV40 poly(A) signal: SV40 polyadenylation signal
   3319..3747    -  rep_origin     f1 ori (sequence partly withheld): f1 bacteriophage origin of replication; arrow indicates direction of (+) strand synthesis
   3774..3878    +  promoter       AmpR promoter: bla
   3880..4237    +  promoter       SV40 promoter: SV40 enhancer and early promoter
   4272..5066    +  CDS            NeoR/KanR: aminoglycoside phosphotransferase from Tn5; aph(3')-II (or nptII); confers resistance to neomycin, kanamycin, and G418 (Geneticin®)
   5087..5239    +  CDS            ble (fragment): BLE_KLEPN - Experimental evidence at protein level: Swiss-Prot protein existence level 1. Binding protein with a strong affinity to the bleomycin family of antibiotics. Binds to CL990; an antimitotic-antibiotic compound. From Klebsiella pneumoniae.
   5298..5345    +  polyA_signal   HSV TK poly(A) signal: herpes simplex virus thymidine kinase polyadenylation signal (Cole and Stacy, 1985)
   5436..5452    -  polyA_signal   bGH poly(A) signal (fragment): bovine growth hormone polyadenylation signal
   5674..6262    +  rep_origin     ori: high-copy-number ColE1/pMB1/pBR322/pUC origin of replication
>Addgene plasmid #195160 | siRNA-resistant ABHD16A-mNG | addgene full sequence | sequence record 384092 | Addgene NGS Result
TAGTTATTAATAGTAATCAATTACGGGGTCATTAGTTCATAGCCCATATATGGAGTTCCGCGTTACATAA
CTTACGGTAAATGGCCCGCCTGGCTGACCGCCCAACGACCCCCGCCCATTGACGTCAATAATGACGTATG
TTCCCATAGTAACGCCAATAGGGACTTTCCATTGACGTCAATGGGTGGAGTATTTACGGTAAACTGCCCA
CTTGGCAGTACATCAAGTGTATCATATGCCAAGTACGCCCCCTATTGACGTCAATGACGGTAAATGGCCC
GCCTGGCATTATGCCCAGTACATGACCTTATGGGACTTTCCTACTTGGCAGTACATCTACGTATTAGTCA
TCGCTATTACCATGGTGATGCGGTTTTGGCAGTACATCAATGGGCGTGGATAGCGGTTTGACTCACGGGG
ATTTCCAAGTCTCCACCCCATTGACGTCAATGGGAGTTTGTTTTGGCACCAAAATCAACGGGACTTTCCA
AAATGTCGTAACAACTACGCCCCATTGACGCAAATGGGCGGTAGGCGTGTACGGTGGGAGGTCTATATAA
GCAGAGCTGGTTTAGTGAACCGTCAGATCCGCTAGCGCTACCGGACTCAGATCTCGAGCTCAAGCTTATG
GCGAAGCTGCTGAGCTGCGTCCTAGGCCCCCGGCTCTACAAAATCTACCGGGAGAGGGACTCTGAAAGGG
CCCCGGCCAGCGTCCCTGAGACGCCAACGGCAGTCACTGCCCCCCATTCCAGCTCCTGGGATACGTACTA
TCAGCCCCGTGCCCTGGAGAAACATGCTGACAGCATCCTGGCACTGGCTTCAGTATTCTGGTCCATCTCT
TATTACTCCTCTCCCTTCGCCTTCTTCTACTTGTACAGGAAAGGTTACTTGAGTTTAAGTAAGGTAGTAC
CATTTTCTCACTATGCTGGGACATTGCTGCTACTTCTGGCAGGTGTGGCCTGCCTCCGAGGCATTGGCCG
CTGGACCAACCCCCAGTACCGGCAGTTCATCACCATCTTGGAAGCAACACATCGGAACCAGTCTTCAGAA
AACAAGAGGCAGCTTGCCAACTACAACTTTGACTTCCGGAGCTGGCCAGTCGACTTCCACTGGGAAGAAC
CCAGCAGCCGGAAGGAGTCTCGAGGGGGCCCTTCCCGCCGGGGTGTGGCCCTGCTTCGCCCAGAGCCCCT
GCACCGGGGGACAGCAGACACCCTCCTCAACCGGGTTAAGAAGCTGCCTTGTCAGATCACCAGCTACCTG
GTGGCGCACACCCTAGGGCGCCGGATGCTGTATCCAGGCTCTGTGTACCTGCTGCAGAAGGCCCTCATGC
CTGTGCTGCTGCAGGGCCAGGCCCGACTGGTGGAAGAGTGTAATGGGCGCCGGGCAAAGCTGCTGGCCTG
TGATGGCAATGAGATTGACACCATGTTTGTGGACCGGCGGGGGACAGCTGAGCCCCAGGGACAGAAGCTG
GTGATCTGCTGTGAGGGGAATGCTGGGTTTTATGAGGTGGGCTGCGTCTCCACGCCCCTGGAAGCTGGAT
ATTCAGTCCTGGGCTGGAATCATCCAGGCTTTGCTGGAAGCACGGGGGTGCCATTCCCGCAGAATGAGGC
TAATGCCATGGATGTGGTGGTCCAGTTTGCCATCCACCGCCTGGGCTTCCAGCCCCAGGACATCATCATC
TACGCCTGGTCCATCGGCGGCTTCACTGCCACGTGGGCAGCCATGTCCTACCCAGATGTTAGTGCCATGA
TCCTGGATGCCTCCTTTGATGACCTGGTGCCCTTGGCCTTGAAGGTCATGCCAGACAGCTGGAGGGGCCT
GGTGACCAGGACCGTGAGGCAGCATCTCAATCTAAACAACGCGGAGCAGCTGTGCAGATACCAGGGTCCT
GTACTGCTGATCCGGAGAACCAAGGATGAGATCATCACCACCACGGTTCCTGAGGACATCATGTCCAACC
GAGGCAATGACCTCCTGCTGAAGCTCCTGCAGCATCGGTATCCCCGGGTGATGGCAGAGGAGGGTCTTCG
AGTGGTGAGGCAGTGGTTGGAGGCCTCCTCACAGCTGGAGGAAGCCTCAATTTATAGCCGATGGGAGGTG
GAAGAGGACTGGTGTCTGTCTGTCCTCCGCTCCTACCAGGCAGAACACGGGCCTGACTTCCCCTGGAGCG
TGGGGGAGGACATGAGTGCAGATGGACGGCGGCAGCTGGCTTTGTTTCTGGCTCGGAAGCATCTGCACAA
CTTTGAGGCCACTCACTGCACCCCACTCCCAGCCCAGAACTTCCAGATGCCCTGGCACCTCCCGCGGGCC
CGGGATCCACCGGTCGCCACCATGGTGAGCAAGGGCGAGGAGGATAACATGGCCTCTCTCCCAGCGACAC
ATGAGTTACACATCTTTGGCTCCATCAACGGTGTGGACTTTGACATGGTGGGTCAGGGCACCGGCAATCC
AAATGATGGTTATGAGGAGTTAAACCTGAAGTCCACCAAGGGTGACCTCCAGTTCTCCCCCTGGATTCTG
GTCCCTCATATCGGGTATGGCTTCCATCAGTACCTGCCCTACCCTGACGGGATGTCGCCTTTCCAGGCCG
CCATGGTAGATGGCTCCGGCTACCAAGTCCATCGCACAATGCAGTTTGAAGATGGTGCCTCCCTTACTGT
TAACTACCGCTACACCTACGAGGGAAGCCACATCAAAGGAGAGGCCCAGGTGAAGGGGACTGGTTTCCCT
GCTGACGGTCCTGTGATGACCAACTCGCTGACCGCTGCGGACTGGTGCAGGTCGAAGAAGACTTACCCCA
ACGACAAAACCATCATCAGTACCTTTAAGTGGAGTTACACCACTGGAAATGGCAAGCGCTACCGGAGCAC
TGCGCGGACCACCTACACCTTTGCCAAGCCAATGGCGGCTAACTATCTGAAGAACCAGCCGATGTACGTG
TTCCGTAAGACGGAGCTCAAGCACTCCAAGACCGAGCTCAACTTCAAGGAGTGGCAAAAGGCCTTTACCG
ATGTGATGGGCATGGACGAGCTGTACAAGTAAGCGGCCGCGACTCTAGATCATAATCAGCCATACCACAT
TTGTAGAGGTTTTACTTGCTTTAAAAAACCTCCCACACCTCCCCCTGAACCTGAAACATAAAATGAATGC
AATTGTTGTTGTTAACTTGTTTATTGCAGCTTATAATGGTTACAAATAAAGCAATAGCATCACAAATTTC
ACAAATAAAGCATTTTTTTCACTGCATTCTAGTTGTGGTTTGTCCAAACTCATCAATGTATCTTAAGGCG
TAAATTGTAAGCGTTAATATTTTGTTAAAATTCGCGTTAAATTTTTGTTAAATCAGCTCATTTTTTAACC
AATAGGCCGAAATCGGCAAAATCCCTTATAAATCAAAAGAATAGACCGAGATAGGGT
[37 nt withheld, positions 3418-3454]
AAAGAACGTGGACTCCAACGTCAAAGG
[49 nt withheld, positions 3482-3530]
T
[91 nt withheld, positions 3532-3622]
G
[124 nt withheld, positions 3624-3747]
CAGGTGGCACTTTTCGGGGAAATGTGCGCGGAACCCCTATTTGTTTATTTTTCTAAATACATTCAAATAT
GTATCCGCTCATGAGACAATAACCCTGATAAATGCTTCAATAATATTGAAAAAGGAAGAGTCCTGAGGCG
GAAAGAACCAGCTGTGGAATGTGTGTCAGTTAGGGTGTGGAAAGTCCCCAGGCTCCCCAGCAGGCAGAAG
TATGCAAAGCATGCATCTCAATTAGTCAGCAACCAGGTGTGGAAAGTCCCCAGGCTCCCCAGCAGGCAGA
AGTATGCAAAGCATGCATCTCAATTAGTCAGCAACCATAGTCCCGCCCCTAACTCCGCCCATCCCGCCCC
TAACTCCGCCCAGTTCCGCCCATTCTCCGCCCCATGGCTGACTAATTTTTTTTATTTATGCAGAGGCCGA
GGCCGCCTCGGCCTCTGAGCTATTCCAGAAGTAGTGAGGAGGCTTTTTTGGAGGCCTAGGCTTTTGCAAA
GATCGATCAAGAGACAGGATGAGGATCGTTTCGCATGATTGAACAAGATGGATTGCACGCAGGTTCTCCG
GCCGCTTGGGTGGAGAGGCTATTCGGCTATGACTGGGCACAACAGACAATCGGCTGCTCTGATGCCGCCG
TGTTCCGGCTGTCAGCGCAGGGGCGCCCGGTTCTTTTTGTCAAGACCGACCTGTCCGGTGCCCTGAATGA
ACTGCAAGACGAGGCAGCGCGGCTATCGTGGCTGGCCACGACGGGCGTTCCTTGCGCAGCTGTGCTCGAC
GTTGTCACTGAAGCGGGAAGGGACTGGCTGCTATTGGGCGAAGTGCCGGGGCAGGATCTCCTGTCATCTC
ACCTTGCTCCTGCCGAGAAAGTATCCATCATGGCTGATGCAATGCGGCGGCTGCATACGCTTGATCCGGC
TACCTGCCCATTCGACCACCAAGCGAAACATCGCATCGAGCGAGCACGTACTCGGATGGAAGCCGGTCTT
GTCGATCAGGATGATCTGGACGAAGAGCATCAGGGGCTCGCGCCAGCCGAACTGTTCGCCAGGCTCAAGG
CGAGCATGCCCGACGGCGAGGATCTCGTCGTGACCCATGGCGATGCCTGCTTGCCGAATATCATGGTGGA
AAATGGCCGCTTTTCTGGATTCATCGACTGTGGCCGGCTGGGTGTGGCGGACCGCTATCAGGACATAGCG
TTGGCTACCCGTGATATTGCTGAAGAGCTTGGCGGCGAATGGGCTGACCGCTTCCTCGTGCTTTACGGTA
TCGCCGCTCCCGATTCGCAGCGCATCGCCTTCTATCGCCTTCTTGACGAGTTCTTCTGAGCGGGACTCTG
GGGTTCGAAATGACCGACCAAGCGACGCCCAACCTGCCATCACGAGATTTCGATTCCACCGCCGCCTTCT
ATGAAAGGTTGGGCTTCGGAATCGTTTTCCGGGACGCCGGCTGGATGATCCTCCAGCGCGGGGATCTCAT
GCTGGAGTTCTTCGCCCACCCTAGGGGGAGGCTAACTGAAACACGGAAGGAGACAATACCGGAAGGAACC
CGCGCTATGACGGCAATAAAAAGACAGAATAAAACGCACGGTGTTGGGTCGTTTGTTCATAAACGCGGGG
TTCGGTCCCAGGGCTGGCACTCTGTCGATACCCCACCGAGACCCCATTGGGGCCAATACGCCCGCGTTTC
TTCCTTTTCCCCACCCCACCCCCCAAGTTCGGGTGAAGGCCCAGGGCTCGCAGCCAACGTCGGGGCGGCA
GGCCCTGCCATAGCCTCAGGTTACTCATATATACTTTAGATTGATTTAAAACTTCATTTTTAATTTAAAA
GGATCTAGGTGAAGATCCTTTTTGATAATCTCATGACCAAAATCCCTTAACGTGAGTTTTCGTTCCACTG
AGCGTCAGACCCCGTAGAAAAGATCAAAGGATCTTCTTGAGATCCTTTTTTTCTGCGCGTAATCTGCTGC
TTGCAAACAAAAAAACCACCGCTACCAGCGGTGGTTTGTTTGCCGGATCAAGAGCTACCAACTCTTTTTC
CGAAGGTAACTGGCTTCAGCAGAGCGCAGATACCAAATACTGTTCTTCTAGTGTAGCCGTAGTTAGGCCA
CCACTTCAAGAACTCTGTAGCACCGCCTACATACCTCGCTCTGCTAATCCTGTTACCAGTGGCTGCTGCC
AGTGGCGATAAGTCGTGTCTTACCGGGTTGGACTCAAGACGATAGTTACCGGATAAGGCGCAGCGGTCGG
GCTGAACGGGGGGTTCGTGCACACAGCCCAGCTTGGAGCGAACGACCTACACCGAACTGAGATACCTACA
GCGTGAGCTATGAGAAAGCGCCACGCTTCCCGAAGGGAGAAAGGCGGACAGGTATCCGGTAAGCGGCAGG
GTCGGAACAGGAGAGCGCACGAGGGAGCTTCCAGGGGGAAACGCCTGGTATCTTTATAGTCCTGTCGGGT
TTCGCCACCTCTGACTTGAGCGTCGATTTTTGTGATGCTCGTCAGGGGGGCGGAGCCTATGGAAAAACGC
CAGCAACGCGGCCTTTTTACGGTTCCTGGCCTTTTGCTGGCCTTTTGCTCACATGTTCTTTCCTGCGTTA
TCCCCTGATTCTGTGGATAACCGTATTACCGCCATGCAT
